LOCUS       Exported 13248 bp ds-DNA circular SYN 13-MAY-2021
DEFINITION  Express mouse p150 protein with PIP1 deletion mutation.
ACCESSION   .
VERSION     .
KEYWORDS    pWPXL-p150-PIP1-Delta
SOURCE      synthetic DNA construct
  ORGANISM  synthetic DNA construct
REFERENCE   1 (bases 1 to 13248)
  AUTHORS   Cheng L, Zhang X, Wang Y, Gan H, Xu X, Lv X, Hua X, Que J, Ordog T,
            Zhang Z
  TITLE     Chromatin Assembly Factor 1 (CAF-1) facilitates the establishment of
            facultative heterochromatin during pluripotency exit.
  JOURNAL   Nucleic Acids Res. 2019 Dec 2;47(21):11114-11131. doi:
            10.1093/nar/gkz858.
  PUBMED    31586391
REFERENCE   2 (bases 1 to 13248)
  AUTHORS   .
  TITLE     Direct Submission
  JOURNAL   Exported May 13, 2021 from SnapGene Server 1.1.58
            http://www.snapgene.com
FEATURES             Location/Qualifiers
     source          1..13248
                     /organism="synthetic DNA construct"
                     /mol_type="other DNA"
     LTR             2..635
                     /label=3' LTR
                     /note="3' long terminal repeat (LTR) from HIV-1"
     misc_feature    682..807
                     /label=HIV-1 Psi
                     /note="packaging signal of human immunodeficiency virus
                     type 1"
     misc_feature    1300..1533
                     /label=RRE
                     /note="The Rev response element (RRE) of HIV-1 allows for
                     Rev-dependent mRNA export from the nucleus to the
                     cytoplasm."
     CDS             1718..1762
                     /codon_start=1
                     /product="antigenic peptide corresponding to amino acids
                     655 to 669 of the HIV envelope protein gp41 (Lutje Hulsik
                     et al., 2013)"
                     /label=gp41 peptide
                     /note="recognized by the 2H10 single-chain llama nanobody"
                     /translation="KNEQELLELDKWASL"
     promoter        2145..3323
                     /label=EF-1-alpha promoter
                     /note="strong constitutive promoter for human elongation
                     factor EF-1-alpha"
     intron          2376..3314
                     /label=EF-1-alpha intron A
                     /note="intron upstream of the start codon of human
                     EF-1-alpha"
     primer_bind     3271..3291
                     /label=EF1a-F
                     /note="Human elongation factor-1a promoter, forward primer"
     misc_feature    3371..3488
                     /label=cPPT/CTS
                     /note="central polypurine tract and central termination
                     sequence of HIV-1"
     protein_bind    5309..5320
                     /label=ZF binding site
                     /bound_moiety="CCR5TC zinc-finger domain"
                     /note="target sequence for the CCR5TC zinc-finger domain
                     from the CCR5-224 (+) zinc-finger nuclease (Perez et al.,
                     2008; Gross et al., 2013)"
     regulatory      6275..6284
                     /regulatory_class="other"
                     /note="vertebrate consensus sequence for strong initiation
                     of translation (Kozak, 1987)"
     CDS             6281..6997
                     /codon_start=1
                     /product="enhanced GFP"
                     /label=EGFP
                     /translation="MVSKGEELFTGVVPILVELDGDVNGHKFSVSGEGEGDATYGKLTL
                     KFICTTGKLPVPWPTLVTTLTYGVQCFSRYPDHMKQHDFFKSAMPEGYVQERTIFFKDD
                     GNYKTRAEVKFEGDTLVNRIELKGIDFKEDGNILGHKLEYNYNSHNVYIMADKQKNGIK
                     VNFKIRHNIEDGSVQLADHYQQNTPIGDGPVLLPDNHYLSTQSALSKDPNEKRDHMVLL
                     EFVTAAGITLGMDELYK"
     CDS             6281..6997
                     /codon_start=1
                     /product="the original enhanced GFP (Yang et al., 1996)"
                     /label=EGFP
                     /note="mammalian codon-optimized"
                     /translation="MVSKGEELFTGVVPILVELDGDVNGHKFSVSGEGEGDATYGKLTL
                     KFICTTGKLPVPWPTLVTTLTYGVQCFSRYPDHMKQHDFFKSAMPEGYVQERTIFFKDD
                     GNYKTRAEVKFEGDTLVNRIELKGIDFKEDGNILGHKLEYNYNSHNVYIMADKQKNGIK
                     VNFKIRHNIEDGSVQLADHYQQNTPIGDGPVLLPDNHYLSTQSALSKDPNEKRDHMVLL
                     EFVTAAGITLGMDELYK"
     primer_bind     complement(6326..6347)
                     /label=EGFP-N
                     /note="EGFP, reverse primer"
     primer_bind     complement(6587..6606)
                     /label=EXFP-R
                     /note="For distinguishing EGFP variants, reverse primer"
     primer_bind     6934..6955
                     /label=EGFP-C
                     /note="EGFP, forward primer"
     misc_feature    7079..7667
                     /label=WPRE
                     /note="woodchuck hepatitis virus posttranscriptional
                     regulatory element"
     primer_bind     complement(7132..7152)
                     /label=WPRE-R
                     /note="WPRE, reverse primer"
     CDS             complement(7550..7561)
                     /codon_start=1
                     /product="Factor Xa recognition and cleavage site"
                     /label=Factor Xa site
                     /translation="IEGR"
     protein_bind    7811..7844
                     /label=loxP
                     /bound_moiety="Cre recombinase"
                     /note="Cre-mediated recombination occurs in the 8-bp core
                     sequence (GCATACAT)."
     LTR             7864..8044
                     /label=5' LTR (truncated)
                     /note="truncated 5' long terminal repeat (LTR) from HIV-1"
     promoter        complement(8069..8087)
                     /label=SP6 promoter
                     /note="promoter for bacteriophage SP6 RNA polymerase"
     primer_bind     complement(8070..8087)
                     /label=SP6
                     /note="SP6 promoter, forward primer"
     primer_bind     complement(8377..8396)
                     /label=pBRrevBam
                     /note="pBR322 vectors, tet region, downstream of BamHI,
                     reverse primer"
     primer_bind     complement(8610..8629)
                     /label=pRS-marker
                     /note="pRS vectors, use to sequence yeast selectable
                     marker"
     primer_bind     8729..8751
                     /label=pGEX 3'
                     /note="pGEX vectors, reverse primer"
     primer_bind     complement(8789..8807)
                     /label=pBRforEco
                     /note="pBR322 vectors, upsteam of EcoRI site, forward
                     primer"
     promoter        8875..8979
                     /gene="bla"
                     /label=AmpR promoter
     CDS             8980..9840
                     /codon_start=1
                     /gene="bla"
                     /product="beta-lactamase"
                     /label=AmpR
                     /note="confers resistance to ampicillin, carbenicillin, and
                     related antibiotics"
                     /translation="MSIQHFRVALIPFFAAFCLPVFAHPETLVKVKDAEDQLGARVGYI
                     ELDLNSGKILESFRPEERFPMMSTFKVLLCGAVLSRIDAGQEQLGRRIHYSQNDLVEYS
                     PVTEKHLTDGMTVRELCSAAITMSDNTAANLLLTTIGGPKELTAFLHNMGDHVTRLDRW
                     EPELNEAIPNDERDTTMPVAMATTLRKLLTGELLTLASRQQLIDWMEADKVAGPLLRSA
                     LPAGWFIADKSGAGERGSRGIIAALGPDGKPSRIVVIYTTGSQATMDERNRQIAEIGAS
                     LIKHW"
     primer_bind     complement(9198..9217)
                     /label=Amp-R
                     /note="Ampicillin resistance gene, reverse primer"
     rep_origin      10011..10599
                     /direction=RIGHT
                     /label=ori
                     /note="high-copy-number ColE1/pMB1/pBR322/pUC origin of
                     replication"
     primer_bind     10500..10519
                     /label=pBR322ori-F
                     /note="pBR322 origin, forward primer"
     primer_bind     10753..10770
                     /label=L4440
                     /note="L4440 vector, forward primer"
     primer_bind     complement(10840..10860)
                     /label=pBABE 3'
                     /note="SV40 enhancer, reverse primer for pBABE vectors"
     promoter        10845..11174
                     /label=SV40 promoter
                     /note="SV40 enhancer and early promoter"
     rep_origin      11025..11160
                     /label=SV40 ori
                     /note="SV40 origin of replication"
     primer_bind     11087..11106
                     /label=SV40pro-F
                     /note="SV40 promoter/origin, forward primer"
     intron          12308..12373
                     /label=small t intron
                     /note="SV40 (simian virus 40) small t antigen intron"
     CDS             12503..12523
                     /codon_start=1
                     /product="nuclear localization signal of SV40 (simian virus
                     40) large T antigen"
                     /label=SV40 NLS
                     /translation="PKKKRKV"
     polyA_signal    12948..13082
                     /label=SV40 poly(A) signal
                     /note="SV40 polyadenylation signal"
     primer_bind     complement(12985..13004)
                     /label=SV40pA-R
                     /note="SV40 polyA, reverse primer"
     primer_bind     13039..13058
                     /label=EBV-rev
                     /note="SV40 polyA terminator, reverse primer"
ORIGIN
        1 ttggaagggc taattcactc ccaaagaaga caagatatcc ttgatctgtg gatctaccac
       61 acacaaggct acttccctga ttagcagaac tacacaccag ggccaggggt cagatatcca
      121 ctgacctttg gatggtgcta caagctagta ccagttgagc cagataaggt agaagaggcc
      181 aataaaggag agaacaccag cttgttacac cctgtgagcc tgcatgggat ggatgacccg
      241 gagagagaag tgttagagtg gaggtttgac agccgcctag catttcatca cgtggcccga
      301 gagctgcatc cggagtactt caagaactgc tgatatcgag cttgctacaa gggactttcc
      361 gctggggact ttccagggag gcgtggcctg ggcgggactg gggagtggcg agccctcaga
      421 tcctgcatat aagcagctgc tttttgcctg tactgggtct ctctggttag accagatctg
      481 agcctgggag ctctctggct aactagggaa cccactgctt aagcctcaat aaagcttgcc
      541 ttgagtgctt caagtagtgt gtgcccgtct gttgtgtgac tctggtaact agagatccct
      601 cagacccttt tagtcagtgt ggaaaatctc tagcagtggc gcccgaacag ggacttgaaa
      661 gcgaaaggga aaccagagga gctctctcga cgcaggactc ggcttgctga agcgcgcacg
      721 gcaagaggcg aggggcggcg actggtgagt acgccaaaaa ttttgactag cggaggctag
      781 aaggagagag atgggtgcga gagcgtcagt attaagcggg ggagaattag atcgcgatgg
      841 gaaaaaattc ggttaaggcc agggggaaag aaaaaatata aattaaaaca tatagtatgg
      901 gcaagcaggg agctagaacg attcgcagtt aatcctggcc tgttagaaac atcagaaggc
      961 tgtagacaaa tactgggaca gctacaacca tcccttcaga caggatcaga agaacttaga
     1021 tcattatata atacagtagc aaccctctat tgtgtgcatc aaaggataga gataaaagac
     1081 accaaggaag ctttagacaa gatagaggaa gagcaaaaca aaagtaagac caccgcacag
     1141 caagcggccg ctgatcttca gacctggagg aggagatatg agggacaatt ggagaagtga
     1201 attatataaa tataaagtag taaaaattga accattagga gtagcaccca ccaaggcaaa
     1261 gagaagagtg gtgcagagag aaaaaagagc agtgggaata ggagctttgt tccttgggtt
     1321 cttgggagca gcaggaagca ctatgggcgc agcgtcaatg acgctgacgg tacaggccag
     1381 acaattattg tctggtatag tgcagcagca gaacaatttg ctgagggcta ttgaggcgca
     1441 acagcatctg ttgcaactca cagtctgggg catcaagcag ctccaggcaa gaatcctggc
     1501 tgtggaaaga tacctaaagg atcaacagct cctggggatt tggggttgct ctggaaaact
     1561 catttgcacc actgctgtgc cttggaatgc tagttggagt aataaatctc tggaacagat
     1621 ttggaatcac acgacctgga tggagtggga cagagaaatt aacaattaca caagcttaat
     1681 acactcctta attgaagaat cgcaaaacca gcaagaaaag aatgaacaag aattattgga
     1741 attagataaa tgggcaagtt tgtggaattg gtttaacata acaaattggc tgtggtatat
     1801 aaaattattc ataatgatag taggaggctt ggtaggttta agaatagttt ttgctgtact
     1861 ttctatagtg aatagagtta ggcagggata ttcaccatta tcgtttcaga cccacctccc
     1921 aaccccgagg ggacccgaca ggcccgaagg aatagaagaa gaaggtggag agagagacag
     1981 agacagatcc attcgattag tgaacggatc tcgacggtat cgatcacgag actagcctcg
     2041 accatcgatg tcgacgataa gctttgcaaa gatggataaa gttttaaaca gagaggaatc
     2101 tttgcagcta atggaccttc taggtcttga aaggagtggg aattggctcc ggtgcccgtc
     2161 agtgggcaga gcgcacatcg cccacagtcc ccgagaagtt ggggggaggg gtcggcaatt
     2221 gaaccggtgc ctagagaagg tggcgcgggg taaactggga aagtgatgtc gtgtactggc
     2281 tccgcctttt tcccgagggt gggggagaac cgtatataag tgcagtagtc gccgtgaacg
     2341 ttctttttcg caacgggttt gccgccagaa cacaggtaag tgccgtgtgt ggttcccgcg
     2401 ggcctggcct ctttacgggt tatggccctt gcgtgccttg aattacttcc acctggctgc
     2461 agtacgtgat tcttgatccc gagcttcggg ttggaagtgg gtgggagagt tcgaggcctt
     2521 gcgcttaagg agccccttcg cctcgtgctt gagttgaggc ctggcctggg cgctggggcc
     2581 gccgcgtgcg aatctggtgg caccttcgcg cctgtctcgc tgctttcgat aagtctctag
     2641 ccatttaaaa tttttgatga cctgctgcga cgcttttttt ctggcaagat agtcttgtaa
     2701 atgcgggcca agatctgcac actggtattt cggtttttgg ggccgcgggc ggcgacgggg
     2761 cccgtgcgtc ccagcgcaca tgttcggcga ggcggggcct gcgagcgcgg ccaccgagaa
     2821 tcggacgggg gtagtctcaa gctggccggc ctgctctggt gcctggcctc gcgccgccgt
     2881 gtatcgcccc gccctgggcg gcaaggctgg cccggtcggc accagttgcg tgagcggaaa
     2941 gatggccgct tcccggccct gctgcaggga gctcaaaatg gaggacgcgg cgctcgggag
     3001 agcgggcggg tgagtcaccc acacaaagga aaagggcctt tccgtcctca gccgtcgctt
     3061 catgtgactc cacggagtac cgggcgccgt ccaggcacct cgattagttc tcgagctttt
     3121 ggagtacgtc gtctttaggt tggggggagg ggttttatgc gatggagttt ccccacactg
     3181 agtgggtgga gactgaagtt aggccagctt ggcacttgat gtaattctcc ttggaatttg
     3241 ccctttttga gtttggatct tggttcattc tcaagcctca gacagtggtt caaagttttt
     3301 ttcttccatt tcaggtgtcg tgaggaattt cgacatttaa atttaattaa tctcgacggt
     3361 atcggttaac ttttaaaaga aaagggggga ttggggggta cagtgcaggg gaaagaatag
     3421 tagacataat agcaacagac atacaaacta aagaattaca aaaacaaatt acaaaaattc
     3481 aaaattttat cgatcacgag actagcctcg aggtttaaac tacgggatcc cgatgttgga
     3541 ggagccggag gccgcgacgc ggacagccgc ggccgtggat tgcaaagaca gacccgggtt
     3601 cccacaagcc cgcttgccct tcaaacgcct gaaccttgtt cccaaggaga aagttgagga
     3661 agacacatca ccaaaagcag ctgtggaaag caaagtcccg gatctacaat tgtctttggg
     3721 cacttttgaa agccagtgtc acacaggctc tcacgtaggc ttgagtacaa agttggtcgg
     3781 tggccagggc cccattgata gcttcttgag ggcaacaatc aagccagtac cgagtgtggt
     3841 cattatcgac ctgacggaga actgcagtga cattccagac agccctgagg gccacagtga
     3901 actaagtcct gacactgctg gtgtggtcac cacagtggaa ggagctgcca agcagcagga
     3961 gcactctgca gcagagctgt gtctcctaga gaccccttca gacatcactt gtcacatgga
     4021 agaggagcct gggagtccag gagacccaaa gaggacgggt gactgtcagg ctggttcact
     4081 acagagctgt ccggagctga ccccaggttc taggacatgc cccaccaagg agttatcaag
     4141 ctggagcaag gcaggggatc tcctatttat agagaaagtg cctgtggtgg tgctagagga
     4201 catcctggcc actaagccct ccattgcctc tcttcccatg atgtccctgg ataggagtgt
     4261 cacttcagag agtgaaatac tggagtcctg ccccgaggat gactccatac tgagccactc
     4321 ctccaccaac tcctcttctc caaccagctc tcctgaggga ccatccacac ccccagaaca
     4381 tcggggtggg agaagctccc cctccacccc agcctgcaga gttgccaaga actttgtcaa
     4441 aggctccaca gagaagggca ggagcaaact gcacagagat agagaacagc agagggaaga
     4501 gaaggaaaag ctgagggaag agatacgacg agccaaggag gaggcacgga agaagaagga
     4561 ggaggagaag gagctgaagg aaaaggagcg gagggaaaag cgggagaaag atgagaagga
     4621 gaaggcggag aagcagcggc taaaggagga aaaacgcaag gagcggcagg aagctctgga
     4681 ggctaaactg gaggagaaga ggaagaagga ggaagagaag cggttacggg aggaagagaa
     4741 gcggttacgg gaagaagaga agcgcattaa ggcagaaaag gcagagatca ctcgattctt
     4801 ccagaaaccg aagactccgc aggctcccaa gaccctggcc ggttcctgtg gtaagtttgc
     4861 cccctttgaa atcaaagaac acatggtgct ggctccacgg tgccgagctg ccttggatca
     4921 agacctgtgc gatcagctgg accagctcct gcagcagcag agtgtggcaa gcaccttcct
     4981 cagtgaccta aaaagccggc tgcccttgag atcggggccc acccgggtct gtggccatga
     5041 cacagacatc atgaacaggg atgtggtcat tgtggagagc agcaaggtgg acggtgtgtc
     5101 tgaaaggaag aagtttggcc gcatgaagct tctgcagttc tcagagaacc accggccagc
     5161 atactggggg acgtggaaca agaagacagc catcatccgc ccccggaacc cctgggccca
     5221 ggacaaagac cttcttgact atgaggtaga cagtgacgat gagtgggaag aggaggaacc
     5281 tggggagtct ttgtcccaca gtgaggggga tgaggatgac gatgtggggg aagatgagga
     5341 tgaggacgat ggcttctttg tgccccatgg gtacttatct gaagatgaag gcgtgactga
     5401 ggagtgtgca gaccctgaga accacaaagt acaccagaag ctgaaggcca aggagtggga
     5461 tgagctccta gccaagggca agcgctttcg tgtgctgcag cctgtgcacg tgggatgtgt
     5521 atgggcatca gaggcagcca actgcacgag ttccgacttg aagctgctgc agcagttcac
     5581 tgcatgcctg ctggatgtgg catcccctga tgagccagaa cccggggcct ccaggaggga
     5641 aaagagggac cagcatatcc tggcccagtt gcttccgctg ctacatggca atgtgaatgg
     5701 gagcaaggtg atcatccatg aattccagga gcaatgccgc aggggcctgc tgacccttcc
     5761 aagtcccacc ccacacctgc agatgcccaa cttggaggat gctgttgctg tgccatccaa
     5821 ggccaggctg aagcgcctta tctctgagaa ctctgcctat gagaagcggc ccaacttccg
     5881 tatgtgctgg tatgtgcacc cagaggtgct caagagcttt ggccaggagt gcctgccagt
     5941 gccctgccag tggacctaca tcaccaccat gccctcagca cccagggaag acagtggcag
     6001 tgcttctact gaggggcctg gccagagcac acctatgcta ctcaagcgga agccagcggc
     6061 caccatgtgc atcacgcagt ttatgaagaa gcggcgctat gatggacagg ttgggtctgg
     6121 ggacatggat ggcttccagg cagacacaga agaggatgaa gaggatgaca cagactgtat
     6181 gatcatagat gtgccagatg ttgggagtga cgtgtcagaa gctcccatac ctgctcccac
     6241 actttgcaag gcacgcgtcc tagcgctacc ggtcgccacc atggtgagca agggcgagga
     6301 gctgttcacc ggggtggtgc ccatcctggt cgagctggac ggcgacgtaa acggccacaa
     6361 gttcagcgtg tccggcgagg gcgagggcga tgccacctac ggcaagctga ccctgaagtt
     6421 catctgcacc accggcaagc tgcccgtgcc ctggcccacc ctcgtgacca ccctgaccta
     6481 cggcgtgcag tgcttcagcc gctaccccga ccacatgaag cagcacgact tcttcaagtc
     6541 cgccatgccc gaaggctacg tccaggagcg caccatcttc ttcaaggacg acggcaacta
     6601 caagacccgc gccgaggtga agttcgaggg cgacaccctg gtgaaccgca tcgagctgaa
     6661 gggcatcgac ttcaaggagg acggcaacat cctggggcac aagctggagt acaactacaa
     6721 cagccacaac gtctatatca tggccgacaa gcagaagaac ggcatcaagg tgaacttcaa
     6781 gatccgccac aacatcgagg acggcagcgt gcagctcgcc gaccactacc agcagaacac
     6841 ccccatcggc gacggccccg tgctgctgcc cgacaaccac tacctgagca cccagtccgc
     6901 cctgagcaaa gaccccaacg agaagcgcga tcacatggtc ctgctggagt tcgtgaccgc
     6961 cgccgggatc actctcggca tggacgagct gtacaagtcc ggactcagat ctcgactagc
     7021 tagtagctag ctagctagtc gagctcaagc ttcgaattcc cgggactagt catatgataa
     7081 tcaacctctg gattacaaaa tttgtgaaag attgactggt attcttaact atgttgctcc
     7141 ttttacgcta tgtggatacg ctgctttaat gcctttgtat catgctattg cttcccgtat
     7201 ggctttcatt ttctcctcct tgtataaatc ctggttgctg tctctttatg aggagttgtg
     7261 gcccgttgtc aggcaacgtg gcgtggtgtg cactgtgttt gctgacgcaa cccccactgg
     7321 ttggggcatt gccaccacct gtcagctcct ttccgggact ttcgctttcc ccctccctat
     7381 tgccacggcg gaactcatcg ccgcctgcct tgcccgctgc tggacagggg ctcggctgtt
     7441 gggcactgac aattccgtgg tgttgtcggg gaagctgacg tcctttccat ggctgctcgc
     7501 ctgtgttgcc acctggattc tgcgcgggac gtccttctgc tacgtccctt cggccctcaa
     7561 tccagcggac cttccttccc gcggcctgct gccggctctg cggcctcttc cgcgtcttcg
     7621 ccttcgccct cagacgagtc ggatctccct ttgggccgcc tccccgcatc ggtacgtatg
     7681 gccaggtacc tttaagacca atgacttaca aggcagctgt agatcttagc cactttttaa
     7741 aagaaaaggg gggactggaa gggctaattc actcccaacg aagacaagat gggatcaatt
     7801 caccatggga ataacttcgt atagcataca ttatacgaag ttatgctgct ttttgcttgt
     7861 actgggtctc tctggttaga ccagatctga gcctgggagc tctctggcta actagggaac
     7921 ccactgctta agcctcaata aagcttgcct tgagtgcttc aagtagtgtg tgcccgtctg
     7981 ttgtgtgact ctggtaacta gagatccctc agaccctttt agtcagtgtg gaaaatctct
     8041 agcagcatct agaattaatt ccgtgtattc tatagtgtca cctaaatcgt atgtgtatga
     8101 tacataaggt tatgtattaa ttgtagccgc gttctaacga caatatgtac aagcctaatt
     8161 gtgtagcatc tggcttactg aagcagaccc tatcatctct ctcgtaaact gccgtcagag
     8221 tcggtttggt tggacgaacc ttctgagttt ctggtaacgc cgtcccgcac ccggaaatgg
     8281 tcagcgaacc aatcagcagg gtcatcgcta gccagatcct ctacgccgga cgcatcgtgg
     8341 ccggcatcac cggcgccaca ggtgcggttg ctggcgccta tatcgccgac atcaccgatg
     8401 gggaagatcg ggctcgccac ttcgggctca tgagcgcttg tttcggcgtg ggtatggtgg
     8461 caggccccgt ggccggggga ctgttgggcg ccatctcctt gcatgcacca ttccttgcgg
     8521 cggcggtgct caacggcctc aacctactac tgggctgctt cctaatgcag gagtcgcata
     8581 agggagagcg tcgaatggtg cactctcagt acaatctgct ctgatgccgc atagttaagc
     8641 cagccccgac acccgccaac acccgctgac gcgccctgac gggcttgtct gctcccggca
     8701 tccgcttaca gacaagctgt gaccgtctcc gggagctgca tgtgtcagag gttttcaccg
     8761 tcatcaccga aacgcgcgag acgaaagggc ctcgtgatac gcctattttt ataggttaat
     8821 gtcatgataa taatggtttc ttagacgtca ggtggcactt ttcggggaaa tgtgcgcgga
     8881 acccctattt gtttattttt ctaaatacat tcaaatatgt atccgctcat gagacaataa
     8941 ccctgataaa tgcttcaata atattgaaaa aggaagagta tgagtattca acatttccgt
     9001 gtcgccctta ttcccttttt tgcggcattt tgccttcctg tttttgctca cccagaaacg
     9061 ctggtgaaag taaaagatgc tgaagatcag ttgggtgcac gagtgggtta catcgaactg
     9121 gatctcaaca gcggtaagat ccttgagagt tttcgccccg aagaacgttt tccaatgatg
     9181 agcactttta aagttctgct atgtggcgcg gtattatccc gtattgacgc cgggcaagag
     9241 caactcggtc gccgcataca ctattctcag aatgacttgg ttgagtactc accagtcaca
     9301 gaaaagcatc ttacggatgg catgacagta agagaattat gcagtgctgc cataaccatg
     9361 agtgataaca ctgcggccaa cttacttctg acaacgatcg gaggaccgaa ggagctaacc
     9421 gcttttttgc acaacatggg ggatcatgta actcgccttg atcgttggga accggagctg
     9481 aatgaagcca taccaaacga cgagcgtgac accacgatgc ctgtagcaat ggcaacaacg
     9541 ttgcgcaaac tattaactgg cgaactactt actctagctt cccggcaaca attaatagac
     9601 tggatggagg cggataaagt tgcaggacca cttctgcgct cggcccttcc ggctggctgg
     9661 tttattgctg ataaatctgg agccggtgag cgtgggtctc gcggtatcat tgcagcactg
     9721 gggccagatg gtaagccctc ccgtatcgta gttatctaca cgacggggag tcaggcaact
     9781 atggatgaac gaaatagaca gatcgctgag ataggtgcct cactgattaa gcattggtaa
     9841 ctgtcagacc aagtttactc atatatactt tagattgatt taaaacttca tttttaattt
     9901 aaaaggatct aggtgaagat cctttttgat aatctcatga ccaaaatccc ttaacgtgag
     9961 ttttcgttcc actgagcgtc agaccccgta gaaaagatca aaggatcttc ttgagatcct
    10021 ttttttctgc gcgtaatctg ctgcttgcaa acaaaaaaac caccgctacc agcggtggtt
    10081 tgtttgccgg atcaagagct accaactctt tttccgaagg taactggctt cagcagagcg
    10141 cagataccaa atactgttct tctagtgtag ccgtagttag gccaccactt caagaactct
    10201 gtagcaccgc ctacatacct cgctctgcta atcctgttac cagtggctgc tgccagtggc
    10261 gataagtcgt gtcttaccgg gttggactca agacgatagt taccggataa ggcgcagcgg
    10321 tcgggctgaa cggggggttc gtgcacacag cccagcttgg agcgaacgac ctacaccgaa
    10381 ctgagatacc tacagcgtga gctatgagaa agcgccacgc ttcccgaagg gagaaaggcg
    10441 gacaggtatc cggtaagcgg cagggtcgga acaggagagc gcacgaggga gcttccaggg
    10501 ggaaacgcct ggtatcttta tagtcctgtc gggtttcgcc acctctgact tgagcgtcga
    10561 tttttgtgat gctcgtcagg ggggcggagc ctatggaaaa acgccagcaa cgcggccttt
    10621 ttacggttcc tggccttttg ctggcctttt gctcacatgt tctttcctgc gttatcccct
    10681 gattctgtgg ataaccgtat taccgccttt gagtgagctg ataccgctcg ccgcagccga
    10741 acgaccgagc gcagcgagtc agtgagcgag gaagcggaag agcgcccaat acgcaaaccg
    10801 cctctccccg cgcgttggcc gattcattaa tgcagctgtg gaatgtgtgt cagttagggt
    10861 gtggaaagtc cccaggctcc ccagcaggca gaagtatgca aagcatgcat ctcaattagt
    10921 cagcaaccag gtgtggaaag tccccaggct ccccagcagg cagaagtatg caaagcatgc
    10981 atctcaatta gtcagcaacc atagtcccgc ccctaactcc gcccatcccg cccctaactc
    11041 cgcccagttc cgcccattct ccgccccatg gctgactaat tttttttatt tatgcagagg
    11101 ccgaggccgc ctcggcctct gagctattcc agaagtagtg aggaggcttt tttggaggcc
    11161 taggcttttg caaaaagctt ggacacaaga caggcttgcg agatatgttt gagaatacca
    11221 ctttatcccg cgtcagggag aggcagtgcg taaaaagacg cggactcatg tgaaatactg
    11281 gtttttagtg cgccagatct ctataatctc gcgcaaccta ttttcccctc gaacactttt
    11341 taagccgtag ataaacaggc tgggacactt cacatgagcg aaaaatacat cgtcacctgg
    11401 gacatgttgc agatccatgc acgtaaactc gcaagccgac tgatgccttc tgaacaatgg
    11461 aaaggcatta ttgccgtaag ccgtggcggt ctgtaccggg tgcgttactg gcgcgtgaac
    11521 tgggtattcg tcatgtcgat accgtttgta tttccagcta cgatcacgac aaccagcgcg
    11581 agcttaaagt gctgaaacgc gcagaaggcg atggcgaagg cttcatcgtt attgatgacc
    11641 tggtggatac cggtggtact gcggttgcga ttcgtgaaat gtatccaaaa gcgcactttg
    11701 tcaccatctt cgcaaaaccg gctggtcgtc cgctggttga tgactatgtt gttgatatcc
    11761 cgcaagatac ctggattgaa cagccgtggg atatgggcgt cgtattcgtc ccgccaatct
    11821 ccggtcgcta atcttttcaa cgcctggcac tgccgggcgt tgttcttttt aacttcaggc
    11881 gggttacaat agtttccagt aagtattctg gaggctgcat ccatgacaca ggcaaacctg
    11941 agcgaaaccc tgttcaaacc ccgctttaaa catcctgaaa cctcgacgct agtccgccgc
    12001 tttaatcacg gcgcacaacc gcctgtgcag tcggcccttg atggtaaaac catccctcac
    12061 tggtatcgca tgattaaccg tctgatgtgg atctggcgcg gcattgaccc acgcgaaatc
    12121 ctcgacgtcc aggcacgtat tgtgatgagc gatgccgaac gtaccgacga tgatttatac
    12181 gatacggtga ttggctaccg tggcggcaac tggatttatg agtgggcccc ggatctttgt
    12241 gaaggaacct tacttctgtg gtgtgacata attggacaaa ctacctacag agatttaaag
    12301 ctctaaggta aatataaaat ttttaagtgt ataatgtgtt aaactactga ttctaattgt
    12361 ttgtgtattt tagattccaa cctatggaac tgatgaatgg gagcagtggt ggaatgcctt
    12421 taatgaggaa aacctgtttt gctcagaaga aatgccatct agtgatgatg aggctactgc
    12481 tgactctcaa cattctactc ctccaaaaaa gaagagaaag gtagaagacc ccaaggactt
    12541 tccttcagaa ttgctaagtt ttttgagtca tgctgtgttt agtaatagaa ctcttgcttg
    12601 ctttgctatt tacaccacaa aggaaaaagc tgcactgcta tacaagaaaa ttatggaaaa
    12661 atattctgta acctttataa gtaggcataa cagttataat cataacatac tgttttttct
    12721 tactccacac aggcatagag tgtctgctat taataactat gctcaaaaat tgtgtacctt
    12781 tagcttttta atttgtaaag gggttaataa ggaatatttg atgtatagtg ccttgactag
    12841 agatcataat cagccatacc acatttgtag aggttttact tgctttaaaa aacctcccac
    12901 acctccccct gaacctgaaa cataaaatga atgcaattgt tgttgttaac ttgtttattg
    12961 cagcttataa tggttacaaa taaagcaata gcatcacaaa tttcacaaat aaagcatttt
    13021 tttcactgca ttctagttgt ggtttgtcca aactcatcaa tgtatcttat catgtctgga
    13081 tcaactggat aactcaagct aaccaaaatc atcccaaact tcccacccca taccctatta
    13141 ccactgccaa ttacctgtgg tttcatttac tctaaacctg tgattcctct gaattatttt
    13201 cattttaaag aaattgtatt tgttaaatat gtactacaaa cttagtag
//
