[The description below was written by a language model from this plasmid's Addgene catalogue record and the feature table of its GenBank file.]
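Description:
pWPXL-p150-PIP1Δ is a 13.2 kb HIV-1-based lentiviral transfer plasmid built on the pWPXL backbone. It is catalogued as a mammalian expression vector and designed to express the mouse CAF-1 large subunit p150 (Chaf1a) lacking its PIP1 PCNA-interacting motif. In bacteria it is maintained through a high-copy ColE1/pUC-type origin and selected with ampicillin via the bla gene. The backbone outside the viral region also carries an SV40 promoter/origin and SV40-derived small t intron and polyadenylation sequences.

The viral cassette is flanked by a full-length HIV-1 LTR and a truncated LTR. A loxP site sits just upstream of the truncated LTR. Between the LTRs lie the Psi packaging signal, the Rev response element for Rev-dependent nuclear export of the genomic RNA, and the cPPT/CTS element, which aids nuclear import in transduced cells. Expression is driven by the constitutive human EF-1α promoter with its first intron. A WPRE downstream of the coding region enhances transcript stability and expression.

The roughly 2.7 kb Chaf1a insert is not annotated in the feature table. It presumably occupies the unannotated stretch between the cPPT/CTS and the EGFP coding sequence, consistent with the catalogue listing of GFP as a C-terminal, backbone-encoded tag. The exact boundaries of the PIP1 deletion and the cloning sites are not stated. EGFP is annotated with its own Kozak sequence and start codon, so the fusion junction cannot be confirmed from the annotations alone.

The construct is suited to transient transfection, or to stable delivery through packaged lentivirus. It allows a GFP-marked p150 mutant to be used to test how PCNA binding contributes to CAF-1 function. The associated study concerns heterochromatin establishment during exit from pluripotency.
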