Addgene plasmid #160993: pWPXL-p150-PIP1Δ
Purpose: Express mouse p150 protein with PIP1 deletion mutation
Depositing lab: Zhiguo Zhang. Depositing organization: Columbia University. Publication: Chromatin Assembly Factor 1 (CAF-1) facilitates the establishment of facultative heterochromatin during pluripotency exit. Cheng L, Zhang X, Wang Y, Gan H, Xu X, Lv X, Hua X, Que J, Ordog T, Zhang Z. Nucleic Acids Res. 2019 Dec 2;47(21):11114-11131. doi: 10.1093/nar/gkz858. PubMed 31586391.
Backbone
  Vector backbone: pWPXL
  Vector type: Mammalian Expression
Growth in bacteria
  Bacterial resistance: Ampicillin, 100 μg/mL
  Growth temperature: 37°C
  Growth strain: NEB Stable
  Copy number: High Copy
Gene/Insert
  Gene/Insert name: CHAF1A
  Species: M. musculus (mouse)
  Insert size (bp): 2721
  Mutation: PIP1 (PCNA-interacting protein) motif deletion
  Entrez Gene: Chaf1a (a.k.a. AL023013, AL024058, CAF-1, Cac1p)
  Tag / fusion protein: GFP (C terminal on backbone)
  Cloning method: Restriction Enzyme; 5′ cloning site Unknown (unknown if destroyed)
Terms and licenses: Academic/Nonprofit Terms; Industry Terms: Not Available to Industry
How to cite: pWPXL-p150-PIP1Δ was a gift from Zhiguo Zhang (Addgene plasmid # 160993 ; http://n2t.net/addgene:160993 ; RRID:Addgene_160993)
