>Addgene plasmid #160993 | pWPXL-p150-PIP1Δ | depositor partial sequence | sequence record 311888 | pWPXL-p150-PIP1Δ sequence 969 bps
ACATTTGCGACTCCGCGGTGGCGGCCGCTCTAGAACTAGTGGATCCATGTTGGCAGGAGCCGGAGGCCGC
GACGCGGACAGCCGCGGCCGTGGATTGCAAAGACAGACCCGGGTTCCCACAAGCCCGCTTGCCCTTCAAA
CGCCTGAACCTTGTTCCCAAGGAGAAAGTTGAGGAAGACACATCACCAAAAGCAGCTGTGGAAAGCAAAG
TCCCGGATCTACAATTGTCTTTGGGCACTTTTGAAAGCCAGTGTCACACAGGCTCTCACGTAGGCTTGAG
TACAAAGTTGGTCGGTGGCCAGGGCCCCATTGATAGCTTCTTGAGGGCAACAATCAAGCCAGTACCGAGT
GTGGTCATTATCGACCTGACGGAGAACTGCAGTGACATTCCAGACAGCCCTGAGGGCCACAGTGAACTAA
GTCCTGACACTGCTGGTGTGGTCACCACAGTGGAAGGAGCTGCCAAGCAGCAGGAGCACTCTGCAGCAGA
GCTGTGTCTCCTAGAGACCCCTTCAGACATCACTTGTCACATGGAAGAGGAGCCTGGGAGTCCAGGAGAC
CCAAAGAGGACGGGTGACTGTCAGGCTGGTTCACTACAGAGCTGTCCGGAGCTGACCCCAGGTTCTAGGA
CATGCCCCACCAAGGAGTTATCAAGCTGGAGCAAGGCAGGGGATCTCCTATTTATAGAGAAAGTGCCTGT
GGTGGTGCTAGAGGACATCCTGGCCACTAAGCCCTCCATTGCCTCTCTTCCCATGATGTCCCTGGATAGG
AGTGTCACTTCAGAGAGTGAAATACTGGAGTCCTGCCCCGAGGATGACTCCATACTGAGCCACTCCTCCA
CCAACTCCTCTTCTCCAACCAGCTCTCCTGAGGGACCATCCACACCCCCAGAACATCGGGGTGGGAGAAG
CTCCCCCTCCACCCCCAGCCTGCAGAGTTGCCAAGAACTTTGTCAAAGGCTCCACAGAG
